Addgene plasmid #19514: pcDNA5/FRT/TO V5 HSPA8
Depositing lab: Harm Kampinga. Depositing organization: University Medical Center Groningen. Publication: Computational analysis of the human HSPH/HSPA/DNAJ family and cloning of a human HSPH/HSPA/DNAJ expression library. Hageman J, Kampinga HH. Cell Stress Chaperones. 2009 Jan;14(1):1-21. doi: 10.1007/s12192-008-0060-2. Epub 2008 Aug 7. PubMed 18686016.
Backbone
  Vector backbone: pcDNA5/FRT/TO
  Backbone manufacturer: Invitrogen
  Backbone size w/o insert (bp): 5137
  Vector type: Mammalian Expression
  Selectable markers: Hygromycin
Growth in bacteria
  Bacterial resistance: Ampicillin, 100 μg/mL
  Growth temperature: 37°C
  Growth strain: DH5alpha
  Copy number: High Copy
Gene/Insert
  Gene/Insert name: heat shock 70kDa protein 8 (alt names: HSPA8; LAP1; HSC54; HSC70; HSC71; HSP71; HSP73; NIP71; HSPA10; MGC29929; MGC131511)
  Species: H. sapiens (human)
  Insert size (bp): 1994
  Entrez Gene: HSPA8 (a.k.a. HEL-33, HEL-S-72p, HSC54, HSC70, HSC71, HSP71, HSP73, HSPA10, LAP-1, LAP1, NIP71)
  Tag / fusion protein: V5 (N terminal on insert)
  Cloning method: Restriction Enzyme; 5′ cloning site BamHI (not destroyed); 3′ cloning site NotI (not destroyed)
  Sequencing primers: 5′ LNCX; 3′ BGH-rev
Terms and licenses: Academic/Nonprofit Terms; Industry Terms: Not Available to Industry
Depositor comments: Part of the HSP70 gene family Disclaimer: For cloning the various HSP genes, the Stratagene reference RNA for cDNA synthesis was used and genes were amplified from this mixture that originates from 10 different cell lines from different somatic origin and ultimately coming from 10 different individuals. This strategy was used to maximize the chance for the presence of individual HSP transcripts. Users must be aware that this mixture thus represents 20 complete haploid genomes, meaning that for each individual gene there might be polymorphisms that could potentially have functional consequences. The library was sequence verified only for the presence of the correct gene.
How to cite: pcDNA5/FRT/TO V5 HSPA8 was a gift from Harm Kampinga (Addgene plasmid # 19514 ; http://n2t.net/addgene:19514 ; RRID:Addgene_19514)
