[The description below was written by a language model from this plasmid's Addgene catalogue record and pLannotate feature annotations shown in this document.]
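Description:
pcDNA5/FRT/TO V5 HSPA8 is a mammalian expression plasmid built on the Invitrogen pcDNA5/FRT/TO backbone and carrying the human HSPA8 cDNA, which encodes the constitutively expressed HSP70-family chaperone also known as HSC70 or HSP73. In the roughly 7.1 kb depositor sequence, the coding region was inserted between BamHI and NotI sites and sits directly downstream of an N-terminal V5 epitope tag, which allows the protein to be detected or immunoprecipitated separately from the abundant endogenous protein. Transcription is driven by the CMV immediate early enhancer and promoter. Two short tet operator sequences follow the promoter; the automated annotation labels them as PLtetO-1 and TRE3GV fragments. Transcripts are terminated by the bovine growth hormone polyadenylation signal. With this arrangement, expression is constitutive in ordinary cells but is repressed in cells producing the Tet repressor, where it can be induced with tetracycline or doxycycline.

Downstream of the expression cassette, an FRT site lies immediately before a hygromycin resistance coding sequence and an SV40 poly(A) signal, and no complete promoter is annotated upstream of that gene. This is the design used for FLP recombinase-mediated integration into a host cell line with a genomic FRT landing site, where recombination supplies the elements needed for hygromycin resistance and yields isogenic, single-copy stable lines. The plasmid can also be used for transient transfection. In E. coli it is maintained through a high-copy ColE1/pUC origin and selected with ampicillin.

The construct belongs to a human HSPH/HSPA/DNAJ chaperone expression library. The depositor cautions that the inserts were amplified from pooled reference RNA from ten cell lines and were verified only for gene identity, so polymorphisms with possible functional consequences may be present.
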