Features (pLannotate 1.2.2; 22 found; start..end, strand, type, name):
     28..80      -  misc_feature   bom (fragment): basis of mobility region from pBR322
    235..614     +  enhancer       CMV enhancer: human cytomegalovirus immediate early enhancer
    615..818     +  promoter       CMV promoter: human cytomegalovirus (CMV) immediate early promoter
    820..839     +  promoter       PLtetO-1 promoter (fragment): modified phage lambda PL promoter with tet operator sites (Lutz and Bujard, 1997)
    841..860     +  promoter       PLtetO-1 promoter (fragment): modified phage lambda PL promoter with tet operator sites (Lutz and Bujard, 1997)
    868..901     +  promoter       TRE3GV promoter (fragment): 3rd-generation Tet-responsive promoter that can be activated by binding of Tet-On® 3G, optimized for retroviral and lentiviral vectors
    996..1037    +  CDS            V5 tag: epitope tag from simian virus 5
   1047..2984    +  CDS            HSPA8: HSP7C_HUMAN - Also known as HSC70 From Homo sapiens (Human).
   3038..3262    +  polyA_signal   bGH poly(A) signal: bovine growth hormone polyadenylation signal
   3266..3287    +  promoter       SV40 promoter (fragment): SV40 enhancer and early promoter
   3308..3541    +  rep_origin     f1 ori (fragment) (sequence partly withheld): f1 bacteriophage origin of replication; arrow indicates direction of (+) strand synthesis
   3546..3593    +  protein_bind   FRT: FLP-mediated recombination occurs in the 8-bp core sequence TCTAGAAA (Turan and Bode, 2011). FLP recombinase from the Saccharomyces cerevisiae 2μ plasmid
   3601..4623    +  CDS            HygR: aminoglycoside phosphotransferase from E. coli; aph(4)-Ia; confers resistance to hygromycin
   4633..4758    +  CDS            ble (fragment): BLE_KLEPN - Experimental evidence at protein level: Swiss-Prot protein existence level 1. Binding protein with a strong affinity to the bleomycin family of antibiotics. Binds to CL990; an antimitotic-antibiotic compound. From Klebsiella pneumoniae.
   4753..4874    +  polyA_signal   SV40 poly(A) signal: SV40 polyadenylation signal
   4947..4963    -  protein_bind   lac operator: The lac repressor binds to the lac operator to inhibit transcription in E. coli. This inhibition can be relieved by adding lactose or isopropyl-β-D-thiogalactopyranoside (IPTG). lac repressor encoded by lacI
   4971..5001    -  promoter       lac promoter: promoter for the E. coli lac operon
   5016..5037    -  protein_bind   CAP binding site: CAP binding activates transcription in the presence of cAMP. E. coli catabolite activator protein
   5050..5142    -  CDS            lacI (fragment): lac repressor; lacI; The lac repressor binds to the lac operator to inhibit transcription in E. coli. This inhibition can be relieved by adding lactose or isopropyl-β-D-thiogalactopyranoside (IPTG).
   5325..5913    -  rep_origin     ori: high-copy-number ColE1/pMB1/pBR322/pUC origin of replication
   6084..6944    -  CDS            AmpR: β-lactamase; bla; confers resistance to ampicillin, carbenicillin, and related antibiotics
   6945..7049    -  promoter       AmpR promoter: bla
>Addgene plasmid #19514 | pcDNA5/FRT/TO V5 HSPA8 | depositor full sequence | sequence record 9150 | Author sequence
GACGGATCGGGAGATCTCCCGATCCCCTATGGTGCACTCTCAGTACAATCTGCTCTGATGCCGCATAGTT
AAGCCAGTATCTGCTCCCTGCTTGTGTGTTGGAGGTCGCTGAGTAGTGCGCGAGCAAAATTTAAGCTACA
ACAAGGCAAGGCTTGACCGACAATTGCATGAAGAATCTGCTTAGGGTTAGGCGTTTTGCGCTGCTTCGCG
ATGTACGGGCCAGATATACGCGTTGACATTGATTATTGACTAGTTATTAATAGTAATCAATTACGGGGTC
ATTAGTTCATAGCCCATATATGGAGTTCCGCGTTACATAACTTACGGTAAATGGCCCGCCTGGCTGACCG
CCCAACGACCCCCGCCCATTGACGTCAATAATGACGTATGTTCCCATAGTAACGCCAATAGGGACTTTCC
ATTGACGTCAATGGGTGGAGTATTTACGGTAAACTGCCCACTTGGCAGTACATCAAGTGTATCATATGCC
AAGTACGCCCCCTATTGACGTCAATGACGGTAAATGGCCCGCCTGGCATTATGCCCAGTACATGACCTTA
TGGGACTTTCCTACTTGGCAGTACATCTACGTATTAGTCATCGCTATTACCATGGTGATGCGGTTTTGGC
AGTACATCAATGGGCGTGGATAGCGGTTTGACTCACGGGGATTTCCAAGTCTCCACCCCATTGACGTCAA
TGGGAGTTTGTTTTGGCACCAAAATCAACGGGACTTTCCAAAATGTCGTAACAACTCCGCCCCATTGACG
CAAATGGGCGGTAGGCGTGTACGGTGGGAGGTCTATATAAGCAGAGCTCTCCCTATCAGTGATAGAGATC
TCCCTATCAGTGATAGAGATCGTCGACGAGCTCGTTTAGTGAACCGTCAGATCGCCTGGAGACGCCATCC
ACGCTGTTTTGACCTCCATAGAAGACACCGGGACCGATCCAGCCTCCGGACTCTAGCGTTTAAACTTAAG
CTTGAATTCACCATGGGTAAGCCTATCCCTAACCCTCTCCTCGGTCTCGATTCTACGGGATCCACCATGT
CCAAGGGACCTGCAGTTGGTATTGATCTTGGCACCACCTACTCTTGTGTGGGTGTTTTCCAGCACGGAAA
AGTCGAGATAATTGCCAATGATCAGGGAAACCGAACCACTCCAAGCTATGTCGCCTTTACGGACACTGAA
CGGTTGATCGGTGATGCCGCAAAGAATCAAGTTGCAATGAACCCCACCAACACAGTTTTTGATGCCAAAC
GTCTGATTGGACGCAGATTTGATGATGCTGTTGTCCAGTCTGATATGAAACATTGGCCCTTTATGGTGGT
GAATGATGCTGGCAGGCCCAAGGTCCAAGTAGAATACAAGGGAGAGACCAAAAGCTTCTATCCAGAGGAG
GTGTCTTCTATGGTTCTGACAAAGATGAAGGAAATTGCAGAAGCCTACCTTGGGAAGACTGTTACCAATG
CTGTGGTCACAGTGCCAGCTTACTTTAATGACTCTCAGCGTCAGGCTACCAAAGATGCTGGAACTATTGC
TGGTCTCAATGTACTTAGAATTATTAATGAGCCAACTGCTGCTGCTATTGCTTACGGCTTAGACAAAAAG
GTTGGAGCAGAAAGAAACGTGCTCATCTTTGACCTGGGAGGTGGCACTTTTGATGTGTCAATCCTCACTA
TTGAGGATGGAATCTTTGAGGTCAAGTCTACAGCTGGAGACACCCACTTGGGTGGAGAAGATTTTGACAA
CCGAATGGTCAACCATTTTATTGCTGAGTTTAAGCGCAAGCATAAGAAGGACATCAGTGAGAACAAGAGA
GCTGTAAGACGCCTCCGTACTGCTTGTGAACGTGCTAAGCGTACCCTCTCTTCCAGCACCCAGGCCAGTA
TTGAGATCGATTCTCTCTATGAAGGAATCGACTTCTATACCTCCATTACCCGTGCCCGATTTGAAGAACT
GAATGCTGACCTGTTCCGTGGCACCCTGGACCCAGTAGAGAAAGCCCTTCGAGATGCCAAACTAGACAAG
TCACAGATTCATGATATTGTCCTGGTTGGTGGTTCTACTCGTATCCCCAAGATTCAGAAGCTTCTCCAAG
ACTTCTTCAATGGAAAAGAACTGAATAAGAGCATCAACCCTGATGAAGCTGTTGCTTATGGTGCAGCTGT
CCAGGCAGCCATCTTGTCTGGAGACAAGTCTGAGAATGTTCAAGATTTGCTGCTCTTGGATGTCACTCCT
CTTTCCCTTGGTATTGAAACTGCTGGTGGAGTCATGACTGTCCTCATCAAGCGTAATACCACCATTCCTA
CCAAGCAGACACAGACCTTCACTACCTATTCTGACAACCAGCCTGGTGTGCTTATTCAGGTTTATGAAGG
CGAGCGTGCCATGACAAAGGATAACAACCTGCTTGGCAAGTTTGAACTCACAGGCATACCTCCTGCACCC
CGAGGTGTTCCTCAGATTGAAGTCACTTTTGACATTGATGCCAATGGTATACTCAATGTCTCTGCTGTGG
ACAAGAGTACGGGAAAAGAGAACAAGATTACTATCACTAATGACAAGGGCCGTTTGAGCAAGGAAGACAT
TGAACGTATGGTCCAGGAAGCTGAGAAGTACAAAGCTGAAGATGAGAAGCAGAGGGACAAGGTGTCATCC
AAGAATTCACTTGAGTCCTATGCCTTCAACATGAAAGCAACTGTTGAAGATGAGAAACTTCAAGGCAAGA
TTAACGATGAGGACAAACAGAAGATTCTGGACAAGTGTAATGAAATTATCAACTGGCTTGATAAGAATCA
GACTGCTGAGAAGGAAGAATTTGAACATCAACAGAAAGAGCTGGAGAAAGTTTGCAACCCCATCATCACC
AAGCTGTACCAGAGTGCAGGAGGCATGCCAGGAGGAATGCCTGGGGGATTTCCTGGTGGTGGAGCTCCTC
CCTCTGGTGGTGCTTCCTCAGGGCCCACCATTGAAGAGGTTGATTAAGCGGCCGCTCGAGTCTAGAGGGC
CCGTTTAAACCCGCTGATCAGCCTCGACTGTGCCTTCTAGTTGCCAGCCATCTGTTGTTTGCCCCTCCCC
CGTGCCTTCCTTGACCCTGGAAGGTGCCACTCCCACTGTCCTTTCCTAATAAAATGAGGAAATTGCATCG
CATTGTCTGAGTAGGTGTCATTCTATTCTGGGGGGTGGGGTGGGGCAGGACAGCAAGGGGGAGGATTGGG
AAGACAATAGCAGGCATGCTGGGGATGCGGTGGGCTCTATGGCTTCTGAGGCGGAAAGAACCAGCTGGGG
CTCTAGGGGGTATCCCC
[124 nt withheld, positions 3308-3431]
C
[91 nt withheld, positions 3433-3523]
AGGGTGATGGTTCACGTACCTAGAAGTTCCTATTCCGAAGTTCCTATTCTCTAGAAAGTATAGGAACTTC
CTTGGCCAAAAAGCCTGAACTCACCGCGACGTCTGTCGAGAAGTTTCTGATCGAAAAGTTCGACAGCGTC
TCCGACCTGATGCAGCTCTCGGAGGGCGAAGAATCTCGTGCTTTCAGCTTCGATGTAGGAGGGCGTGGAT
ATGTCCTGCGGGTAAATAGCTGCGCCGATGGTTTCTACAAAGATCGTTATGTTTATCGGCACTTTGCATC
GGCCGCGCTCCCGATTCCGGAAGTGCTTGACATTGGGGAATTCAGCGAGAGCCTGACCTATTGCATCTCC
CGCCGTGCACAGGGTGTCACGTTGCAAGACCTGCCTGAAACCGAACTGCCCGCTGTTCTGCAGCCGGTCG
CGGAGGCCATGGATGCGATCGCTGCGGCCGATCTTAGCCAGACGAGCGGGTTCGGCCCATTCGGACCGCA
AGGAATCGGTCAATACACTACATGGCGTGATTTCATATGCGCGATTGCTGATCCCCATGTGTATCACTGG
CAAACTGTGATGGACGACACCGTCAGTGCGTCCGTCGCGCAGGCTCTCGATGAGCTGATGCTTTGGGCCG
AGGACTGCCCCGAAGTCCGGCACCTCGTGCACGCGGATTTCGGCTCCAACAATGTCCTGACGGACAATGG
CCGCATAACAGCGGTCATTGACTGGAGCGAGGCGATGTTCGGGGATTCCCAATACGAGGTCGCCAACATC
TTCTTCTGGAGGCCGTGGTTGGCTTGTATGGAGCAGCAGACGCGCTACTTCGAGCGGAGGCATCCGGAGC
TTGCAGGATCGCCGCGGCTCCGGGCGTATATGCTCCGCATTGGTCTTGACCAACTCTATCAGAGCTTGGT
TGACGGCAATTTCGATGATGCAGCTTGGGCGCAGGGTCGATGCGACGCAATCGTCCGATCCGGAGCCGGG
ACTGTCGGGCGTACACAAATCGCCCGCAGAAGCGCGGCCGTCTGGACCGATGGCTGTGTAGAAGTACTCG
CCGATAGTGGAAACCGACGCCCCAGCACTCGTCCGAGGGCAAAGGAATAGCACGTACTACGAGATTTCGA
TTCCACCGCCGCCTTCTATGAAAGGTTGGGCTTCGGAATCGTTTTCCGGGACGCCGGCTGGATGATCCTC
CAGCGCGGGGATCTCATGCTGGAGTTCTTCGCCCACCCCAACTTGTTTATTGCAGCTTATAATGGTTACA
AATAAAGCAATAGCATCACAAATTTCACAAATAAAGCATTTTTTTCACTGCATTCTAGTTGTGGTTTGTC
CAAACTCATCAATGTATCTTATCATGTCTGTATACCGTCGACCTCTAGCTAGAGCTTGGCGTAATCATGG
TCATAGCTGTTTCCTGTGTGAAATTGTTATCCGCTCACAATTCCACACAACATACGAGCCGGAAGCATAA
AGTGTAAAGCCTGGGGTGCCTAATGAGTGAGCTAACTCACATTAATTGCGTTGCGCTCACTGCCCGCTTT
CCAGTCGGGAAACCTGTCGTGCCAGCTGCATTAATGAATCGGCCAACGCGCGGGGAGAGGCGGTTTGCGT
ATTGGGCGCTCTTCCGCTTCCTCGCTCACTGACTCGCTGCGCTCGGTCGTTCGGCTGCGGCGAGCGGTAT
CAGCTCACTCAAAGGCGGTAATACGGTTATCCACAGAATCAGGGGATAACGCAGGAAAGAACATGTGAGC
AAAAGGCCAGCAAAAGGCCAGGAACCGTAAAAAGGCCGCGTTGCTGGCGTTTTTCCATAGGCTCCGCCCC
CCTGACGAGCATCACAAAAATCGACGCTCAAGTCAGAGGTGGCGAAACCCGACAGGACTATAAAGATACC
AGGCGTTTCCCCCTGGAAGCTCCCTCGTGCGCTCTCCTGTTCCGACCCTGCCGCTTACCGGATACCTGTC
CGCCTTTCTCCCTTCGGGAAGCGTGGCGCTTTCTCATAGCTCACGCTGTAGGTATCTCAGTTCGGTGTAG
GTCGTTCGCTCCAAGCTGGGCTGTGTGCACGAACCCCCCGTTCAGCCCGACCGCTGCGCCTTATCCGGTA
ACTATCGTCTTGAGTCCAACCCGGTAAGACACGACTTATCGCCACTGGCAGCAGCCACTGGTAACAGGAT
TAGCAGAGCGAGGTATGTAGGCGGTGCTACAGAGTTCTTGAAGTGGTGGCCTAACTACGGCTACACTAGA
AGAACAGTATTTGGTATCTGCGCTCTGCTGAAGCCAGTTACCTTCGGAAAAAGAGTTGGTAGCTCTTGAT
CCGGCAAACAAACCACCGCTGGTAGCGGTGGTTTTTTTGTTTGCAAGCAGCAGATTACGCGCAGAAAAAA
AGGATCTCAAGAAGATCCTTTGATCTTTTCTACGGGGTCTGACGCTCAGTGGAACGAAAACTCACGTTAA
GGGATTTTGGTCATGAGATTATCAAAAAGGATCTTCACCTAGATCCTTTTAAATTAAAAATGAAGTTTTA
AATCAATCTAAAGTATATATGAGTAAACTTGGTCTGACAGTTACCAATGCTTAATCAGTGAGGCACCTAT
CTCAGCGATCTGTCTATTTCGTTCATCCATAGTTGCCTGACTCCCCGTCGTGTAGATAACTACGATACGG
GAGGGCTTACCATCTGGCCCCAGTGCTGCAATGATACCGCGAGACCCACGCTCACCGGCTCCAGATTTAT
CAGCAATAAACCAGCCAGCCGGAAGGGCCGAGCGCAGAAGTGGTCCTGCAACTTTATCCGCCTCCATCCA
GTCTATTAATTGTTGCCGGGAAGCTAGAGTAAGTAGTTCGCCAGTTAATAGTTTGCGCAACGTTGTTGCC
ATTGCTACAGGCATCGTGGTGTCACGCTCGTCGTTTGGTATGGCTTCATTCAGCTCCGGTTCCCAACGAT
CAAGGCGAGTTACATGATCCCCCATGTTGTGCAAAAAAGCGGTTAGCTCCTTCGGTCCTCCGATCGTTGT
CAGAAGTAAGTTGGCCGCAGTGTTATCACTCATGGTTATGGCAGCACTGCATAATTCTCTTACTGTCATG
CCATCCGTAAGATGCTTTTCTGTGACTGGTGAGTACTCAACCAAGTCATTCTGAGAATAGTGTATGCGGC
GACCGAGTTGCTCTTGCCCGGCGTCAATACGGGATAATACCGCGCCACATAGCAGAACTTTAAAAGTGCT
CATCATTGGAAAACGTTCTTCGGGGCGAAAACTCTCAAGGATCTTACCGCTGTTGAGATCCAGTTCGATG
TAACCCACTCGTGCACCCAACTGATCTTCAGCATCTTTTACTTTCACCAGCGTTTCTGGGTGAGCAAAAA
CAGGAAGGCAAAATGCCGCAAAAAAGGGAATAAGGGCGACACGGAAATGTTGAATACTCATACTCTTCCT
TTTTCAATATTATTGAAGCATTTATCAGGGTTATTGTCTCATGAGCGGATACATATTTGAATGTATTTAG
AAAAATAAACAAATAGGGGTTCCGCGCACATTTCCCCGAAAAGTGCCACCTGACGTC
