>Addgene plasmid #19514 | pcDNA5/FRT/TO V5 HSPA8 | addgene partial sequence | sequence record 25291 | 19514 with LNCX
GCTGTTTTGACCTCCATAGAAGANACCGGGACCGATCCAGCCTCCGGACTCTAGCGTTTAAACTTAAGCT
TGAATTCACCATGGGTAAGCCTATCCCTAACCCTCTCCTCGGTCTCGATTCTACGGGATCCACCATGTCC
AAGGGACCTGCAGTTGGTATTGATCTTGGCACCACCTACTCTTGTGTGGGTGTTTTCCAGCACGGAAAAG
TCGAGATAATTGCCAATGATCAGGGAAACCGAACCACTCCAAGCTATGTCGCCTTTACGGACACTGAACG
GTTGATCGGTGATGCCGCAAAGAATCAAGTTGCAATGAACCCCACCAACACAGTTTTTGATGCCAAACGT
CTGATTGGACGCAGATTTGATGATGCTGTTGTCCAGTCTGATATGAAACATTGGCCCTTTATGGTGGTGA
ATGATGCTGGCAGGCCCAAGGTCCAAGTAGAATACAAGGGAGAGACCAAAAGCTTCTATCCAGAGGAGGT
GTCTTCTATGGTTCTGACAAAGATGAAGGAAATTGCAGAANNNNNNNNNNNNNNNNNNNNNNNNNNNGCT
GTGGTCACAGTGCCAGCTTACTTTTANNNNNNCTCTNCGNNNNGNNGNNNNNANANNNNNNNGANATNTN
NTGNTNGTCNCGNNGTACTNATNATTNNTNAATGANCCAACTGCTGCTGCTATTGCTTACNGCTTANACA
AAAANGNTGG
